Addgene plasmid #177336: HcKCR1_mCherry_pcDNA3.1
Purpose: Expresses KCR1 in mammalian cells
Depositing lab: John Spudich. Depositing organization: University of Texas Health Science Center at Houston. Publication: Kalium channelrhodopsins are natural light-gated potassium channels that mediate optogenetic inhibition. Govorunova EG, Gou Y, Sineshchekov OA, Li H, Lu X, Wang Y, Brown LS, St-Pierre F, Xue M, Spudich JL. Nat Neurosci. 2022 Jun 20. pii: 10.1038/s41593-022-01094-6. doi: 10.1038/s41593-022-01094-6. PubMed 35726059.
Backbone
  Vector backbone: pcDNA3.1
  Backbone manufacturer: Invitrogen
  Backbone size w/o insert (bp): 5428
  Vector type: Mammalian Expression
Growth in bacteria
  Bacterial resistance: Ampicillin, 100 μg/mL
  Growth temperature: 37°C
  Growth strain: DH5alpha
  Copy number: High Copy
Gene/Insert
  Gene/Insert name: HcKCR1 (alt name: kalium channelrhodopsin 1)
  Species: Hyphochytrium catenoides
  Insert size (bp): 795
  Mutation: mammalian codon-adapted
  Tag / fusion protein: mCherry (C terminal on insert)
  Cloning method: Restriction Enzyme; 5′ cloning site BamHI (not destroyed); 3′ cloning site NotI (not destroyed)
  Sequencing primers: 5′ T7
Terms and licenses: Academic/Nonprofit Terms; Industry Terms: Not Available to Industry
How to cite: HcKCR1_mCherry_pcDNA3.1 was a gift from John Spudich (Addgene plasmid # 177336 ; http://n2t.net/addgene:177336 ; RRID:Addgene_177336)
