[The description below was written by a language model from this plasmid's Addgene catalogue record and pLannotate feature annotations shown in this document.]
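Description:
HcKCR1_mCherry_pcDNA3.1 is a mammalian expression plasmid built on the Invitrogen pcDNA3.1 backbone, about 7 kb in the sequenced record. It is propagated in E. coli as a high-copy plasmid through a ColE1/pUC-type origin and selected with ampicillin via the β-lactamase gene. The backbone also carries an f1 origin for single-stranded DNA production and an SV40 early promoter driving a neomycin/kanamycin phosphotransferase gene with an SV40 polyadenylation signal, which in principle permits G418 selection of stably transfected mammalian cells. Short annotated hits to ble, lacI, bom and an HIV-1 LTR are fragments and are probably backbone remnants or similarity matches rather than functional parts.

The payload is a mammalian codon-adapted coding sequence for kalium channelrhodopsin 1 (HcKCR1) from Hyphochytrium catenoides, a 795 bp insert cloned between BamHI and NotI sites that remain intact. It is fused at its C terminus to the red fluorescent protein mCherry. Expression is driven by the human cytomegalovirus immediate early enhancer and promoter and terminated by the bovine growth hormone polyadenylation signal. A T7 promoter upstream of the insert serves as a sequencing primer site and could support in vitro transcription. The feature table does not annotate the opsin itself, but the unannotated gap between the T7 promoter and mCherry matches its expected position. A V5 epitope sequence lies downstream of mCherry; the record does not indicate whether it is translated in frame.

HcKCR1 is a natural light-gated potassium channel, and the plasmid is intended to express it in mammalian cells. The mCherry fusion lets expressing cells be identified for characterising the channel, in the context of developing tools for optogenetic inhibition.
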