Features (pLannotate 1.2.2; 21 found; start..end, strand, type, name):
    212..1003    +  CDS            neo: KKA2_KLEPN - Also known as kan, nptII. Experimental evidence at protein level: Swiss-Prot protein existence level 1. Resistance to kanamycin, neomycin, paromomycin, ribostamycin, butirosin and gentamicin B. From Klebsiella pneumoniae.
   1029..1187    +  CDS            ble (fragment): BLE_KLEPN - Experimental evidence at protein level: Swiss-Prot protein existence level 1. Binding protein with a strong affinity to the bleomycin family of antibiotics. Binds to CL990; an antimitotic-antibiotic compound. From Klebsiella pneumoniae.
   1182..1303    +  polyA_signal   SV40 poly(A) signal: SV40 polyadenylation signal
   1376..1392    -  protein_bind   lac operator: The lac repressor binds to the lac operator to inhibit transcription in E. coli. This inhibition can be relieved by adding lactose or isopropyl-β-D-thiogalactopyranoside (IPTG). lac repressor encoded by lacI
   1400..1430    -  promoter       lac promoter: promoter for the E. coli lac operon
   1445..1466    -  protein_bind   CAP binding site: CAP binding activates transcription in the presence of cAMP. E. coli catabolite activator protein
   1479..1571    -  CDS            lacI (fragment): lac repressor; lacI; The lac repressor binds to the lac operator to inhibit transcription in E. coli. This inhibition can be relieved by adding lactose or isopropyl-β-D-thiogalactopyranoside (IPTG).
   1754..2342    -  rep_origin     ori: high-copy-number ColE1/pMB1/pBR322/pUC origin of replication
   2513..3373    -  CDS            AmpR: β-lactamase; bla; confers resistance to ampicillin, carbenicillin, and related antibiotics
   3374..3478    -  promoter       AmpR promoter: bla
   3537..3589    -  misc_feature   bom (fragment): basis of mobility region from pBR322
   3744..4123    +  enhancer       CMV enhancer: human cytomegalovirus immediate early enhancer
   4124..4327    +  promoter       CMV promoter: human cytomegalovirus (CMV) immediate early promoter
   4323..4356    +  LTR            5' LTR (truncated) (fragment): truncated 5' long terminal repeat (LTR) from HIV-1
   4372..4390    +  promoter       T7 promoter: promoter for bacteriophage T7 RNA polymerase
   5239..5945    +  CDS            mCherry (fragment): monomeric derivative of DsRed fluorescent protein (Shaner et al., 2004) mammalian codon-optimized
   5976..6017    +  CDS            V5 tag: epitope tag from simian virus 5
   6073..6297    +  polyA_signal   bGH poly(A) signal: bovine growth hormone polyadenylation signal
   6301..6322    +  promoter       SV40 promoter (fragment): SV40 enhancer and early promoter
   6343..6771    +  rep_origin     f1 ori (sequence partly withheld): f1 bacteriophage origin of replication; arrow indicates direction of (+) strand synthesis
   6785..145     +  promoter       SV40 promoter (across the origin): SV40 enhancer and early promoter
>Addgene plasmid #177336 | HcKCR1_mCherry_pcDNA3.1 | addgene full sequence | sequence record 349388 | Addgene NGS Result
GCCCCTAACTCCGCCCAGTTCCGCCCATTCTCCGCCCCATGGCTGACTAATTTTTTTTATTTATGCAGAG
GCCGAGGCCGCCTCTGCCTCTGAGCTATTCCAGAAGTAGTGAGGAGGCTTTTTTGGAGGCCTAGGCTTTT
GCAAAAAGCTCCCGGGAGCTTGTATATCCATTTTCGGATCTGATCAAGAGACAGGATGAGGATCGTTTCG
CATGATTGAACAAGATGGATTGCACGCAGGTTCTCCGGCCGCTTGGGTGGAGAGGCTATTCGGCTATGAC
TGGGCACAACAGACAATCGGCTGCTCTGATGCCGCCGTGTTCCGGCTGTCAGCGCAGGGGCGCCCGGTTC
TTTTTGTCAAGACCGACCTGTCCGGTGCCCTGAATGAACTGCAGGACGAGGCAGCGCGGCTATCGTGGCT
GGCCACGACGGGCGTTCCTTGCGCAGCTGTGCTCGACGTTGTCACTGAAGCGGGAAGGGACTGGCTGCTA
TTGGGCGAAGTGCCGGGGCAGGATCTCCTGTCATCTCACCTTGCTCCTGCCGAGAAAGTATCCATCATGG
CTGATGCAATGCGGCGGCTGCATACGCTTGATCCGGCTACCTGCCCATTCGACCACCAAGCGAAACATCG
CATCGAGCGAGCACGTACTCGGATGGAAGCCGGTCTTGTCGATCAGGATGATCTGGACGAAGAGCATCAG
GGGCTCGCGCCAGCCGAACTGTTCGCCAGGCTCAAGGCGCGCATGCCCGACGGCGAGGATCTCGTCGTGA
CCCATGGCGATGCCTGCTTGCCGAATATCATGGTGGAAAATGGCCGCTTTTCTGGATTCATCGACTGTGG
CCGGCTGGGTGTGGCGGACCGCTATCAGGACATAGCGTTGGCTACCCGTGATATTGCTGAAGAGCTTGGC
GGCGAATGGGCTGACCGCTTCCTCGTGCTTTACGGTATCGCCGCTCCCGATTCGCAGCGCATCGCCTTCT
ATCGCCTTCTTGACGAGTTCTTCTGAGCGGGACTCTGGGGTTCGCGAAATGACCGACCAAGCGACGCCCA
ACCTGCCATCACGAGATTTCGATTCCACCGCCGCCTTCTATGAAAGGTTGGGCTTCGGAATCGTTTTCCG
GGACGCCGGCTGGATGATCCTCCAGCGCGGGGATCTCATGCTGGAGTTCTTCGCCCACCCCAACTTGTTT
ATTGCAGCTTATAATGGTTACAAATAAAGCAATAGCATCACAAATTTCACAAATAAAGCATTTTTTTCAC
TGCATTCTAGTTGTGGTTTGTCCAAACTCATCAATGTATCTTATCATGTCTGTATACCGTCGACCTCTAG
CTAGAGCTTGGCGTAATCATGGTCATAGCTGTTTCCTGTGTGAAATTGTTATCCGCTCACAATTCCACAC
AACATACGAGCCGGAAGCATAAAGTGTAAAGCCTGGGGTGCCTAATGAGTGAGCTAACTCACATTAATTG
CGTTGCGCTCACTGCCCGCTTTCCAGTCGGGAAACCTGTCGTGCCAGCTGCATTAATGAATCGGCCAACG
CGCGGGGAGAGGCGGTTTGCGTATTGGGCGCTCTTCCGCTTCCTCGCTCACTGACTCGCTGCGCTCGGTC
GTTCGGCTGCGGCGAGCGGTATCAGCTCACTCAAAGGCGGTAATACGGTTATCCACAGAATCAGGGGATA
ACGCAGGAAAGAACATGTGAGCAAAAGGCCAGCAAAAGGCCAGGAACCGTAAAAAGGCCGCGTTGCTGGC
GTTTTTCCATAGGCTCCGCCCCCCTGACGAGCATCACAAAAATCGACGCTCAAGTCAGAGGTGGCGAAAC
CCGACAGGACTATAAAGATACCAGGCGTTTCCCCCTGGAAGCTCCCTCGTGCGCTCTCCTGTTCCGACCC
TGCCGCTTACCGGATACCTGTCCGCCTTTCTCCCTTCGGGAAGCGTGGCGCTTTCTCATAGCTCACGCTG
TAGGTATCTCAGTTCGGTGTAGGTCGTTCGCTCCAAGCTGGGCTGTGTGCACGAACCCCCCGTTCAGCCC
GACCGCTGCGCCTTATCCGGTAACTATCGTCTTGAGTCCAACCCGGTAAGACACGACTTATCGCCACTGG
CAGCAGCCACTGGTAACAGGATTAGCAGAGCGAGGTATGTAGGCGGTGCTACAGAGTTCTTGAAGTGGTG
GCCTAACTACGGCTACACTAGAAGAACAGTATTTGGTATCTGCGCTCTGCTGAAGCCAGTTACCTTCGGA
AAAAGAGTTGGTAGCTCTTGATCCGGCAAACAAACCACCGCTGGTAGCGGTGGTTTTTTTGTTTGCAAGC
AGCAGATTACGCGCAGAAAAAAAGGATCTCAAGAAGATCCTTTGATCTTTTCTACGGGGTCTGACGCTCA
GTGGAACGAAAACTCACGTTAAGGGATTTTGGTCATGAGATTATCAAAAAGGATCTTCACCTAGATCCTT
TTAAATTAAAAATGAAGTTTTAAATCAATCTAAAGTATATATGAGTAAACTTGGTCTGACAGTTACCAAT
GCTTAATCAGTGAGGCACCTATCTCAGCGATCTGTCTATTTCGTTCATCCATAGTTGCCTGACTCCCCGT
CGTGTAGATAACTACGATACGGGAGGGCTTACCATCTGGCCCCAGTGCTGCAATGATACCGCGAGACCCA
CGCTCACCGGCTCCAGATTTATCAGCAATAAACCAGCCAGCCGGAAGGGCCGAGCGCAGAAGTGGTCCTG
CAACTTTATCCGCCTCCATCCAGTCTATTAATTGTTGCCGGGAAGCTAGAGTAAGTAGTTCGCCAGTTAA
TAGTTTGCGCAACGTTGTTGCCATTGCTACAGGCATCGTGGTGTCACGCTCGTCGTTTGGTATGGCTTCA
TTCAGCTCCGGTTCCCAACGATCAAGGCGAGTTACATGATCCCCCATGTTGTGCAAAAAAGCGGTTAGCT
CCTTCGGTCCTCCGATCGTTGTCAGAAGTAAGTTGGCCGCAGTGTTATCACTCATGGTTATGGCAGCACT
GCATAATTCTCTTACTGTCATGCCATCCGTAAGATGCTTTTCTGTGACTGGTGAGTACTCAACCAAGTCA
TTCTGAGAATAGTGTATGCGGCGACCGAGTTGCTCTTGCCCGGCGTCAATACGGGATAATACCGCGCCAC
ATAGCAGAACTTTAAAAGTGCTCATCATTGGAAAACGTTCTTCGGGGCGAAAACTCTCAAGGATCTTACC
GCTGTTGAGATCCAGTTCGATGTAACCCACTCGTGCACCCAACTGATCTTCAGCATCTTTTACTTTCACC
AGCGTTTCTGGGTGAGCAAAAACAGGAAGGCAAAATGCCGCAAAAAAGGGAATAAGGGCGACACGGAAAT
GTTGAATACTCATACTCTTCCTTTTTCAATATTATTGAAGCATTTATCAGGGTTATTGTCTCATGAGCGG
ATACATATTTGAATGTATTTAGAAAAATAAACAAATAGGGGTTCCGCGCACATTTCCCCGAAAAGTGCCA
CCTGACGTCGACGGATCGGGAGATCTCCCGATCCCCTATGGTGCACTCTCAGTACAATCTGCTCTGATGC
CGCATAGTTAAGCCAGTATCTGCTCCCTGCTTGTGTGTTGGAGGTCGCTGAGTAGTGCGCGAGCAAAATT
TAAGCTACAACAAGGCAAGGCTTGACCGACAATTGCATGAAGAATCTGCTTAGGGTTAGGCGTTTTGCGC
TGCTTCGCGATGTACGGGCCAGATATACGCGTTGACATTGATTATTGACTAGTTATTAATAGTAATCAAT
TACGGGGTCATTAGTTCATAGCCCATATATGGAGTTCCGCGTTACATAACTTACGGTAAATGGCCCGCCT
GGCTGACCGCCCAACGACCCCCGCCCATTGACGTCAATAATGACGTATGTTCCCATAGTAACGCCAATAG
GGACTTTCCATTGACGTCAATGGGTGGAGTATTTACGGTAAACTGCCCACTTGGCAGTACATCAAGTGTA
TCATATGCCAAGTACGCCCCCTATTGACGTCAATGACGGTAAATGGCCCGCCTGGCATTATGCCCAGTAC
ATGACCTTATGGGACTTTCCTACTTGGCAGTACATCTACGTATTAGTCATCGCTATTACCATGGTGATGC
GGTTTTGGCAGTACATCAATGGGCGTGGATAGCGGTTTGACTCACGGGGATTTCCAAGTCTCCACCCCAT
TGACGTCAATGGGAGTTTGTTTTGGCACCAAAATCAACGGGACTTTCCAAAATGTCGTAACAACTCCGCC
CCATTGACGCAAATGGGCGGTAGGCGTGTACGGTGGGAGGTCTATATAAGCAGAGCTCTCTGGCTAACTA
GAGAACCCACTGCTTACTGGCTTATCGAAATTAATACGACTCACTATAGGGAGACCCAAGCTGGCTAGTT
AAGCTTGGTACCGAGCTCGGATCCATGCCTTTCTACGACAGCCGGCCCCCTGAGGGATGGCCTAAGGGCT
CCATCAACGACATGGATTATCCACTGCTGGGCTCTATTTGTGCCGTGTGCTGCGTGTTCGTGGCAGGCAG
CGGCATCTGGATGCTGTACAGGCTGGATCTGGGCATGGGCTACTCTTGTAAGCCATATAAAAGCGGCCGG
GCACCTGAGGTGAACAGCCTGTCCGGCATCATCTGCCTGCTGTGCGGCACAATGTACGCCGCCAAGTCCT
TCGACTTCTTTGATGGCGGCGGAACCCCCTTTTCTCTGAATTGGTACTGGTATCTGGACTACGTGTTCAC
CTGCCCCCTGCTGATCCTGGACTTCGCCTTTACCCTGGATCTGCCTCACAAGATCCGGTACTTCTTTGCC
GTGTTTCTGACCCTGTGGTGTGGAGTGGCAGCCTTCGTGACACCAAGCGCCTATAGATTTGCCTACTATG
CCCTGGGCTGCTGTTGGTTCACACCCTTTGCCCTGTCCCTGATGCGGCACGTGAAGGAGAGATACCTGGT
GTATCCACCCAAGTGCCAGAGGTGGCTGTTCTGGGCCTGCGTGATCTTCTTTGGCTTCTGGCCTATGTTT
CCAATCCTGTTCATCTTTTCCTGGCTGGGCACCGGCCACATCTCTCAGCAGGCCTTCTACATCATCCACG
CCTTTCTGGATCTGACCTGCAAGTCTATCTTCGGCATCCTGATGACAGTGTTTCGCCTGGAGCTGGAGGA
GCACACAGAGGTGCAGGGACTGCCCCTGAATGAGCCTGAGACACTGTCCGCGGCCGCCGTGAGCAAGGGC
GAGGAGGATAACATGGCCATCATCAAGGAGTTCATGCGCTTCAAGGTGCACATGGAGGGCTCCGTGAACG
GCCACGAGTTCGAGATCGAGGGCGAGGGCGAGGGCCGCCCCTACGAGGGCACCCAGACCGCCAAGCTGAA
GGTGACCAAGGGTGGCCCCCTGCCCTTCGCCTGGGACATCCTGTCCCCTCAGTTCATGTACGGCTCCAAG
GCCTACGTGAAGCACCCCGCCGACATCCCCGACTACTTGAAGCTGTCCTTCCCCGAGGGCTTCAAGTGGG
AGCGCGTGATGAACTTCGAGGACGGCGGCGTGGTGACCGTGACCCAGGACTCCTCCCTGCAGGACGGCGA
GTTCATCTACAAGGTGAAGCTGCGCGGCACCAACTTCCCCTCCGACGGCCCCGTAATGCAGAAGAAGACC
ATGGGCTGGGAGGCCTCCTCCGAGCGGATGTACCCCGAGGACGGCGCCCTGAAGGGCGAGATCAAGCAGA
GGCTGAAGCTGAAGGACGGCGGCCACTACGACGCTGAGGTCAAGACCACCTACAAGGCCAAGAAGCCCGT
GCAGCTGCCCGGCGCCTACAACGTCAACATCAAGTTGGACATCACCTCCCACAACGAGGACTACACCATC
GTGGAACAGTACGAACGCGCCGAGGGCCGCCACTCCACCGGCGGCATGGACGAGCTGTACAAGTAACATA
TGCTCTAGAGGGCCCGCGGTTCGAAGGTAAGCCTATCCCTAACCCTCTCCTCGGTCTCGATTCTACGCGT
ACCGGTCATCATCACCATCACCATTGAGTTTAAACCCGCTGATCAGCCTCGACTGTGCCTTCTAGTTGCC
AGCCATCTGTTGTTTGCCCCTCCCCCGTGCCTTCCTTGACCCTGGAAGGTGCCACTCCCACTGTCCTTTC
CTAATAAAATGAGGAAATTGCATCGCATTGTCTGAGTAGGTGTCATTCTATTCTGGGGGGTGGGGTGGGG
CAGGACAGCAAGGGGGAGGATTGGGAAGACAATAGCAGGCATGCTGGGGATGCGGTGGGCTCTATGGCTT
CTGAGGCGGAAAGAACCAGCTGGGGCTCTAGGGGGTATCCCC
[124 nt withheld, positions 6343-6466]
C
[91 nt withheld, positions 6468-6558]
A
[49 nt withheld, positions 6560-6608]
CCTTTGACGTTGGAGTCCACGTTCTTT
[37 nt withheld, positions 6636-6672]
ACCCTATCTCGGTCTATTCTTTTGATTTATAAGGGATTTTGCCGATTTCGGCCTATTGGTTAAAAAATGA
GCTGATTTAACAAAAATTTAACGCGAATTAATTCTGTGGAATGTGTGTCAGTTAGGGTGTGGAAAGTCCC
CAGGCTCCCCAGCAGGCAGAAGTATGCAAAGCATGCATCTCAATTAGTCAGCAACCAGGTGTGGAAAGTC
CCCAGGCTCCCCAGCAGGCAGAAGTATGCAAAGCATGCATCTCAATTAGTCAGCAACCATAGTCCCGCCC
CTAACTCCGCCCATCCC
