>Addgene plasmid #177336 | HcKCR1_mCherry_pcDNA3.1 | depositor partial sequence | sequence record 343857 | HcKCR1 coding region
ATGCCTTTCTACGACAGCCGGCCCCCTGAGGGATGGCCTAAGGGCTCCATCAACGACATGGATTATCCAC
TGCTGGGCTCTATTTGTGCCGTGTGCTGCGTGTTCGTGGCAGGCAGCGGCATCTGGATGCTGTACAGGCT
GGATCTGGGCATGGGCTACTCTTGTAAGCCATATAAAAGCGGCCGGGCACCTGAGGTGAACAGCCTGTCC
GGCATCATCTGCCTGCTGTGCGGCACAATGTACGCCGCCAAGTCCTTCGACTTCTTTGATGGCGGCGGAA
CCCCCTTTTCTCTGAATTGGTACTGGTATCTGGACTACGTGTTCACCTGCCCCCTGCTGATCCTGGACTT
CGCCTTTACCCTGGATCTGCCTCACAAGATCCGGTACTTCTTTGCCGTGTTTCTGACCCTGTGGTGTGGA
GTGGCAGCCTTCGTGACACCAAGCGCCTATAGATTTGCCTACTATGCCCTGGGCTGCTGTTGGTTCACAC
CCTTTGCCCTGTCCCTGATGCGGCACGTGAAGGAGAGATACCTGGTGTATCCACCCAAGTGCCAGAGGTG
GCTGTTCTGGGCCTGCGTGATCTTCTTTGGCTTCTGGCCTATGTTTCCAATCCTGTTCATCTTTTCCTGG
CTGGGCACCGGCCACATCTCTCAGCAGGCCTTCTACATCATCCACGCCTTTCTGGATCTGACCTGCAAGT
CTATCTTCGGCATCCTGATGACAGTGTTTCGCCTGGAGCTGGAGGAGCACACAGAGGTGCAGGGACTGCC
CCTGAATGAGCCTGAGACACTGTCC
